Addgene plasmid #222110: pGFP-CUG-IRES-mCherry
Purpose: Start codon reporter with mutated start codon
Depositing lab: Jonathan Weissman. Depositing organization: Whitehead Institute for Biomedical Research. Publication: Translational fidelity screens in mammalian cells reveal eIF3 and eIF4G2 as regulators of start codon selectivity. She R, Luo J, Weissman JS. Nucleic Acids Res. 2023 Jul 7;51(12):6355-6369. doi: 10.1093/nar/gkad329. PubMed 37144468.
Backbone
  Vector backbone: pHR-UCOE-SFFV-Zim3-dCas9-P2A-EGFP
  Backbone manufacturer: Marco Jost & Jonathan Weissman, Addgene plasmid #188899
  Vector type: Lentiviral
Growth in bacteria
  Bacterial resistance: Ampicillin, 100 μg/mL
  Growth temperature: 37°C
  Growth strain: NEB Stable
  Copy number: High Copy
Gene/Insert
  Gene/Insert name: GFP-IRES-mCherry
  Species: Synthetic
  Mutation: CUG start codon
  Cloning method: Gibson Cloning
Terms and licenses: Academic/Nonprofit Terms; Industry Terms: Not Available to Industry
How to cite: pGFP-CUG-IRES-mCherry was a gift from Jonathan Weissman (Addgene plasmid # 222110 ; http://n2t.net/addgene:222110 ; RRID:Addgene_222110)
