[The description below was written by a language model from this plasmid's Addgene catalogue record and pLannotate feature annotations shown in this document.]
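Description:
pGFP-CUG-IRES-mCherry is an 11.6 kb lentiviral transfer plasmid built on the pHR-UCOE-SFFV backbone, designed as a fluorescent reporter of start codon selection in mammalian cells. It is propagated in E. coli through a high-copy ColE1/pUC-type origin with ampicillin selection (AmpR under its own bla promoter). The viral portion carries a truncated HIV-1 5' LTR, the Ψ packaging signal with adjoining gag fragment, the Rev response element, the cPPT/CTS and a self-inactivating ΔU3 3' LTR, so the cassette can be packaged into particles and integrated into target cells when packaging functions are provided in trans. The remaining annotated pieces outside the LTRs (an SV40 promoter with gpt fragments, SV40 small t/large T fragments and poly(A) signal, and TcR, rop, bom and lacI fragments) appear to be legacy pHR backbone sequence. The backbone name implies a UCOE element, but the feature table does not annotate one, leaving an unannotated stretch upstream of the promoter.

The payload is a bicistronic transcript driven by the SFFV promoter and stabilised by a downstream WPRE. The first cistron encodes superfolder GFP, whose start codon the record says has been mutated to CUG, so GFP production depends on cap-dependent scanning ribosomes initiating at a near-cognate codon. The second cistron, mCherry, is translated through an EMCV IRES and serves as an internal reference from the same mRNA. The GFP-to-mCherry ratio therefore reports the stringency of start codon recognition while normalising for transcript level and copy number. The associated work used such reporters in translational fidelity screens in mammalian cells that identified eIF3 and eIF4G2 as regulators of start codon selectivity.
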