Features (pLannotate 1.2.2; 35 found; start..end, strand, type, name):
     20..85      +  intron         small t intron: SV40 (simian virus 40) small t antigen intron
    215..235     +  CDS            SV40 NLS: nuclear localization signal of SV40 (simian virus 40) large T antigen
    554..637     +  CDS            large T antigen (fragment): large T antigen from SV40 (simian virus 40)
    660..794     +  polyA_signal   SV40 poly(A) signal: SV40 polyadenylation signal
    961..1290    +  CDS            nef (fragment): NEF_HV1BR - Experimental evidence at protein level: Swiss-Prot protein existence level 1. Extracellular Nef protein targets CD4(+) T-lymphocytes for apoptosis by interacting with CXCR4 surface receptors (PubMed:14990729). From Human immunodeficiency virus type 1 group M subtype B (isolate BRU/LAI) (HIV-1).
   1338..1595    +  LTR            5' LTR (truncated): truncated 5' long terminal repeat (LTR) from HIV-1
   1642..1767    +  misc_feature   HIV-1 Ψ: packaging signal of human immunodeficiency virus type 1
   1751..2089    +  CDS            HIV-1 gag (fragment): gag protein from human immunodeficiency virus 1; gag
   2264..2497    +  misc_feature   RRE: The Rev response element (RRE) of HIV-1 allows for Rev-dependent mRNA export from the nucleus to the cytoplasm.
   2874..2974    +  CDS            Rev (fragment): human immunodeficiency virus 1 (HIV-1) Rev protein; rev; enhances nuclear export of unspliced and incompletely spliced viral mRNAs
   3011..3128    +  misc_feature   cPPT/CTS: central polypurine tract and central termination sequence of HIV-1
   3165..3188    -  misc_feature   MCS (fragment): pBluescript multiple cloning site
   3870..4277    +  promoter       SFFV promoter: spleen focus-forming virus long terminal repeat (LTR) promoter
   4315..5028    +  CDS            Superfolder GFP: Superfolder GFP is a basic (constitutively fluorescent) green fluorescent protein published in 2005, derived from Aequorea victoria. It is reported to be a very rapidly-maturing weak dimer.
   5044..5630    +  misc_feature   IRES2: internal ribosome entry site (IRES) of the encephalomyocarditis virus (EMCV)
   5643..6350    +  CDS            mCherry: mCherry is a basic (constitutively fluorescent) red fluorescent protein published in 2004, derived from Discosoma sp.. It is reported to be a very rapidly-maturing monomer with low acid sensitivity.
   6361..6391    +  misc_feature   MCS (fragment): pUC18/19 multiple cloning site
   6392..6410    +  misc_feature   MCS (fragment): pBluescript multiple cloning site
   6410..6998    +  misc_feature   WPRE: woodchuck hepatitis virus posttranscriptional regulatory element
   6999..7021    +  misc_feature   MCS (fragment): pBluescript multiple cloning site
   7038..7106    +  CDS            nef (fragment): NEF_HV1Z2 - Experimental evidence at protein level: Swiss-Prot protein existence level 1. Extracellular Nef protein targets CD4(+) T-lymphocytes for apoptosis by interacting with CXCR4 surface receptors. From Human immunodeficiency virus type 1 group M subtype D (isolate Z2/CDC-Z34) (HIV-1).
   7108..7341    +  LTR            3' LTR (ΔU3): self-inactivating 3' long terminal repeat (LTR) from HIV-1
   7366..7384    -  promoter       SP6 promoter: promoter for bacteriophage SP6 RNA polymerase
   7612..7891    +  CDS            TcR (fragment): tetracycline efflux protein; tet; confers resistance to tetracycline
   7892..7940    -  misc_feature   bom (fragment): basis of mobility region from pBR322
   8042..8077    -  CDS            rop (fragment): Rop protein, which maintains plasmids at low copy number; rop
   8172..8276    +  promoter       AmpR promoter: bla
   8277..9137    +  CDS            AmpR: β-lactamase; bla; confers resistance to ampicillin, carbenicillin, and related antibiotics
   9308..9896    +  rep_origin     ori: high-copy-number ColE1/pMB1/pBR322/pUC origin of replication
  10079..10135   +  CDS            lacI (fragment): lac repressor; lacI; The lac repressor binds to the lac operator to inhibit transcription in E. coli. This inhibition can be relieved by adding lactose or isopropyl-β-D-thiogalactopyranoside (IPTG).
  10142..10471   +  promoter       SV40 promoter: SV40 enhancer and early promoter
  10671..10790   +  CDS            gpt (fragment): XGPT_ECOLI - Also known as gpp, gxu. Experimental evidence at protein level: Swiss-Prot protein existence level 1. Purine salvage pathway enzyme that catalyzes the transfer of the ribosyl-5-phosphate group from 5-phospho-alpha-D-ribose 1- diphosphate (PRPP) to the N9 position of the 6-oxopurines guanine and xanthine to form the corresponding ribonucleotides GMP (guanosine 5'- monophosphate) and XMP (xanthosine 5'-monophosphate), with the release of PPi. To a lesser extent, also acts on hypoxanthine (PubMed:9100006, PubMed:3886014). Does not ribophosphorylate adenine (PubMed:3886014). From Esch
  10790..11125   +  CDS            gpt (fragment): XGPT_ECOLI - Also known as gpp, gxu. Experimental evidence at protein level: Swiss-Prot protein existence level 1. Purine salvage pathway enzyme that catalyzes the transfer of the ribosyl-5-phosphate group from 5-phospho-alpha-D-ribose 1- diphosphate (PRPP) to the N9 position of the 6-oxopurines guanine and xanthine to form the corresponding ribonucleotides GMP (guanosine 5'- monophosphate) and XMP (xanthosine 5'-monophosphate), with the release of PPi. To a lesser extent, also acts on hypoxanthine (PubMed:9100006, PubMed:3886014). Does not ribophosphorylate adenine (PubMed:3886014). From Esch
  11220..11525   +  CDS            frsA (fragment): FRSA_ECOLI - Also known as yafA. Experimental evidence at protein level: Swiss-Prot protein existence level 1. Catalyzes the hydrolysis of esters (PubMed:15808744). Displays esterase activity toward pNP-butyrate (PubMed:15808744). May stimulate mixed-acid fermentation by acting as a fermentation/respiration switch that down-regulates respiration and up- regulates fermentation rates (PubMed:15169777). From Escherichia coli (strain K12).
  11529..18      +  CDS            small t antigen (fragment) (across the origin): SV40 (simian virus 40) small t antigen
>Addgene plasmid #222110 | pGFP-CUG-IRES-mCherry | addgene full sequence | sequence record 448684 | Addgene NGS Result
AGAGATTTAAAGCTCTAAGGTAAATATAAAATTTTTAAGTGTATAATGTGTTAAACTACTGATTCTAATT
GTTTGTGTATTTTAGATTCCAACCTATGGAACTGATGAATGGGAGCAGTGGTGGAATGCCTTTAATGAGG
AAAACCTGTTTTGCTCAGAAGAAATGCCATCTAGTGATGATGAGGCTACTGCTGACTCTCAACATTCTAC
TCCTCCAAAAAAGAAGAGAAAGGTAGAAGACCCCAAGGACTTTCCTTCAGAATTGCTAAGTTTTTTGAGT
CATGCTGTGTTTAGTAATAGAACTCTTGCTTGCTTTGCTATTTACACCACAAAGGAAAAAGCTGCACTGC
TATACAAGAAAATTATGGAAAAATATTCTGTAACCTTTATAAGTAGGCATAACAGTTATAATCATAACAT
ACTGTTTTTTCTTACTCCACACAGGCATAGAGTGTCTGCTATTAATAACTATGCTCAAAAATTGTGTACC
TTTAGCTTTTTAATTTGTAAAGGGGTTAATAAGGAATATTTGATGTATAGTGCCTTGACTAGAGATCATA
ATCAGCCATACCACATTTGTAGAGGTTTTACTTGCTTTAAAAAACCTCCCACACCTCCCCCTGAACCTGA
AACATAAAATGAATGCAATTGTTGTTGTTAACTTGTTTATTGCAGCTTATAATGGTTACAAATAAAGCAA
TAGCATCACAAATTTCACAAATAAAGCATTTTTTTCACTGCATTCTAGTTGTGGTTTGTCCAAACTCATC
AATGTATCTTATCATGTCTGGATCAACTGGATAACTCAAGCTAACCAAAATCATCCCAAACTTCCCACCC
CATACCCTATTACCACTGCCAATTACCTGTGGTTTCATTTACTCTAAACCTGTGATTCCTCTGAATTATT
TTCATTTTAAAGAAATTGTATTTGTTAAATATGTACTACAAACTTAGTAGTTGGAAGGGCTAATTCACTC
CCAAAGAAGACAAGATATCCTTGATCTGTGGATCTACCACACACAAGGCTACTTCCCTGATTAGCAGAAC
TACACACCAGGGCCAGGGGTCAGATATCCACTGACCTTTGGATGGTGCTACAAGCTAGTACCAGTTGAGC
CAGATAAGGTAGAAGAGGCCAATAAAGGAGAGAACACCAGCTTGTTACACCCTGTGAGCCTGCATGGGAT
GGATGACCCGGAGAGAGAAGTGTTAGAGTGGAGGTTTGACAGCCGCCTAGCATTTCATCACGTGGCCCGA
GAGCTGCATCCGGAGTACTTCAAGAACTGCTGATATCGAGCTTGCTACAAGGGACTTTCCGCTGGGGACT
TTCCAGGGAGGCGTGGCCTGGGCGGGACTGGGGAGTGGCGAGCCCTCAGATCCTGCATATAAGCAGCTGC
TTTTTGCCTGTACTGGGTCTCTCTGGTTAGACCAGATCTGAGCCTGGGAGCTCTCTGGCTAACTAGGGAA
CCCACTGCTTAAGCCTCAATAAAGCTTGCCTTGAGTGCTTCAAGTAGTGTGTGCCCGTCTGTTGTGTGAC
TCTGGTAACTAGAGATCCCTCAGACCCTTTTAGTCAGTGTGGAAAATCTCTAGCAGTGGCGCCCGAACAG
GGACTTGAAAGCGAAAGGGAAACCAGAGGAGCTCTCTCGACGCAGGACTCGGCTTGCTGAAGCGCGCACG
GCAAGAGGCGAGGGGCGGCGACTGGTGAGTACGCCAAAAATTTTGACTAGCGGAGGCTAGAAGGAGAGAG
ATGGGTGCGAGAGCGTCAGTATTAAGCGGGGGAGAATTAGATCGCGATGGGAAAAAATTCGGTTAAGGCC
AGGGGGAAAGAAAAAATATAAATTAAAACATATAGTATGGGCAAGCAGGGAGCTAGAACGATTCGCAGTT
AATCCTGGCCTGTTAGAAACATCAGAAGGCTGTAGACAAATACTGGGACAGCTACAACCATCCCTTCAGA
CAGGATCAGAAGAACTTAGATCATTATATAATACAGTAGCAACCCTCTATTGTGTGCATCAAAGGATAGA
GATAAAAGACACCAAGGAAGCTTTAGACAAGATAGAGGAAGAGCAAAACAAAAGTAAGACCACCGCACAG
CAAGCGGCCGGCCGCTGATCTTCAGACCTGGAGGAGGAGATATGAGGGACAATTGGAGAAGTGAATTATA
TAAATATAAAGTAGTAAAAATTGAACCATTAGGAGTAGCACCCACCAAGGCAAAGAGAAGAGTGGTGCAG
AGAGAAAAAAGAGCAGTGGGAATAGGAGCTTTGTTCCTTGGGTTCTTGGGAGCAGCAGGAAGCACTATGG
GCGCAGCGTCAATGACGCTGACGGTACAGGCCAGACAATTATTGTCTGGTATAGTGCAGCAGCAGAACAA
TTTGCTGAGGGCTATTGAGGCGCAACAGCATCTGTTGCAACTCACAGTCTGGGGCATCAAGCAGCTCCAG
GCAAGAATCCTGGCTGTGGAAAGATACCTAAAGGATCAACAGCTCCTGGGGATTTGGGGTTGCTCTGGAA
AACTCATTTGCACCACTGCTGTGCCTTGGAATGCTAGTTGGAGTAATAAATCTCTGGAACAGATTTGGAA
TCACACGACCTGGATGGAGTGGGACAGAGAAATTAACAATTACACAAGCTTAATACACTCCTTAATTGAA
GAATCGCAAAACCAGCAAGAAAAGAATGAACAAGAATTATTGGAATTAGATAAATGGGCAAGTTTGTGGA
ATTGGTTTAACATAACAAATTGGCTGTGGTATATAAAATTATTCATAATGATAGTAGGAGGCTTGGTAGG
TTTAAGAATAGTTTTTGCTGTACTTTCTATAGTGAATAGAGTTAGGCAGGGATATTCACCATTATCGTTT
CAGACCCACCTCCCAACCCCGAGGGGACCCGACAGGCCCGAAGGAATAGAAGAAGAAGGTGGAGAGAGAG
ACAGAGACAGATCCATTCGATTAGTGAACGGATCTCGACGGTATCGCCAAATGGCAGTATTCATCCACAA
TTTTAAAAGAAAAGGGGGGATTGGGGGGTACAGTGCAGGGGAAAGAATAGTAGACATAATAGCAACAGAC
ATACAAACTAAAGAATTACAAAAACAAATTACAAAAATTCAAAATTTTCGGGTTTATTACAGGGACAGCA
GAGATCCAGTTTGGATCGATAAGCTTGATATCGAATTCGGGAGGTGGTCCCTGCAGTTACGCCAATGATA
ACCCCCGCCAGAAAAATCTTAGTAGCCTTCCCTTTTTGTTTTCCGTGCCCCAACTCGGCGGATTGACTCG
GCCCCTTCCGGAAACACCCGAATCAACTTCTAGTCAAATTATTGTTCACGCCGCAATGACCCACCCCTGG
CCCGCGTCTGTGGAACTGACCCCTGGTGTACAGGAGAGTTCGCTGCTGAAAGTGGTCCCAAAGGGGTACT
AGTTTTTAAGCTCCCAACTCCCCCTCCCCCAGCGTCTGGAGGATTCCACACCCTCGCACCGCAGGGGCGA
GGAAGTGGGCGGAGTCCGGTTTTGGCGCCAGCCGCTGAGGCTGCCAAGCAGAAAAGCCACCGCTGAGGAG
ACTCCGGTCACTGTCCTCGCCCCGCCTCCCCCTTCCCTCCCCTTGGGGACCACCGGGCGCCACGCCGCGA
ACGGTAAGTGCCGCGGTCGTCGGCGCCTCCGCCCTCCCCCTAGGGCCCCAATTCCCAGCGGGCGCGGCGC
GCGGCCCCGCGCGCAGCTCCCGGCTCCCTCCCCCTTCGGATGTGGCTTGAGCTGTAGGCGCGGAGTCCTG
CAGCCCCGATAAAATAAAAGATTTTATTTAGTCTCCAGAAAAAGGGGGGAATGAAAGACCCCACCTGTAG
GTTTGGCAAGCTAGCTGCAGTAACGCCATTTTGCAAGGCATGGAAAAATACCAAACCAAGAATAGAGAAG
TTCAGATCAAGGGCGGGTACATGAAAATAGCTAACGTTGGGCCAAACAGGATATCTGCGGTGAGCAGTTT
CGGCCCCGGCCCGGGGCCAAGAACAGATGGTCACCGCAGTTTCGGCCCCGGCCCGAGGCCAAGAACAGAT
GGTCCCCAGATATGGCCCAACCCTCAGCAGTTTCTTAAGACCCATCAGATGTTTCCAGGCTCCCCCAAGG
ACCTGAAATGACCCTGCGCCTTATTTGAATTAACCAATCAGCCTGCTTCTCGCTTCTGTTCGCGCGCTTC
TGCTTCCCGAGCTCTATAAAAGAGCTCACAACCCCTCACTCGGCGCGCCAGTCCTCCGACAGACTGAGTC
GCCCGGGGGGGATCTGGAGCTCTCGAGAATTCTCAGCCGCCACCCTGAGCAAAGGAGAAGAACTTTTCAC
TGGAGTTGTCCCAATTCTTGTTGAATTAGATGGTGATGTTAATGGGCACAAATTTTCTGTCCGTGGAGAG
GGTGAAGGTGATGCTACAAACGGAAAACTCACCCTTAAATTTATTTGCACTACTGGAAAACTACCTGTTC
CGTGGCCAACACTTGTCACTACTCTGACCTATGGTGTTCAATGCTTTTCCCGTTATCCGGATCACATGAA
ACGGCATGACTTTTTCAAGAGTGCCATGCCCGAAGGTTATGTACAGGAACGCACTATATCTTTCAAAGAT
GACGGGACCTACAAGACGCGTGCTGAAGTCAAGTTTGAAGGTGATACCCTTGTTAATCGTATCGAGTTAA
AGGGTATTGATTTTAAAGAAGATGGAAACATTCTTGGACACAAACTCGAGTACAACTTTAACTCACACAA
TGTATACATCACGGCAGACAAACAAAAGAATGGAATCAAAGCTAACTTCAAAATTCGCCACAACGTTGAA
GATGGTTCCGTTCAACTAGCAGACCATTATCAACAAAATACTCCAATTGGCGATGGCCCTGTCCTTTTAC
CAGACAACCATTACCTGTCGACACAATCTGTCCTTTCGAAAGATCCCAACGAAAAGCGTGACCACATGGT
CCTTCTTGAGTTTGTAACTGCTGCTGGGATTACACATGGCATGGATGAGCTCTACAAATAATAAGCGGCC
GCGCCCCTCTCCCTCCCCCCCCCCTAACGTTACTGGCCGAAGCCGCTTGGAATAAGGCCGGTGTGCGTTT
GTCTATATGTTATTTTCCACCATATTGCCGTCTTTTGGCAATGTGAGGGCCCGGAAACCTGGCCCTGTCT
TCTTGACGAGCATTCCTAGGGGTCTTTCCCCTCTCGCCAAAGGAATGCAAGGTCTGTTGAATGTCGTGAA
GGAAGCAGTTCCTCTGGAAGCTTCTTGAAGACAAACAACGTCTGTAGCGACCCTTTGCAGGCAGCGGAAC
CCCCCACCTGGCGACAGGTGCCTCTGCGGCCAAAAGCCACGTGTATAAGATACACCTGCAAAGGCGGCAC
AACCCCAGTGCCACGTTGTGAGTTGGATAGTTGTGGAAAGAGTAAAATGGCTCTCCTCAAGCGTATTCAA
CAAGGGGCTGAAGGATGCCCAGAAGGTACCCCATTGTATGGGATCTGATCTGGGGCCTCGGTGCACATGC
TTTACATGTGTTTAGTCGAGGTTAAAAAAACGTCTAGGCCCCCCGAACCACGGGGACGTGGTTTTCCTTT
GAAAAACACGATGATAATATGGCCACAACCATGGCGTCCGGAATGGTGAGCAAGGGCGAGGAGGATAACA
TGGCCATCATCAAGGAGTTCATGCGCTTCAAGGTGCACATGGAGGGCTCCGTGAACGGCCACGAGTTCGA
GATCGAGGGCGAGGGCGAGGGCCGCCCCTACGAGGGCACCCAGACCGCCAAGCTGAAGGTGACCAAGGGT
GGCCCCCTGCCCTTCGCCTGGGACATCCTGTCCCCTCAGTTCATGTACGGCTCCAAGGCCTACGTGAAGC
ACCCCGCCGACATCCCCGACTACTTGAAGCTGTCCTTCCCCGAGGGCTTCAAGTGGGAGCGCGTGATGAA
CTTCGAGGACGGCGGCGTGGTGACCGTGACCCAGGACTCCTCCCTGCAGGACGGCGAGTTCATCTACAAG
GTGAAGCTGCGCGGCACCAACTTCCCCTCCGACGGCCCCGTAATGCAGAAGAAGACCATGGGCTGGGAGG
CCTCCTCCGAGCGGATGTACCCCGAGGACGGCGCCCTGAAGGGCGAGATCAAGCAGAGGCTGAAGCTGAA
GGACGGCGGCCACTACGACGCTGAGGTCAAGACCACCTACAAGGCCAAGAAGCCCGTGCAGCTGCCCGGC
GCCTACAACGTCAACATCAAGTTGGACATCACCTCCCACAACGAGGACTACACCATCGTGGAACAGTACG
AACGCGCCGAGGGCCGCCACTCCACCGGCGGCATGGACGAGCTGTACAAGTAATAAGCGACTCTAGAGTC
GACCTGCAGGCATGCAAGCTTGATATCAAGCTTATCGATAATCAACCTCTGGATTACAAAATTTGTGAAA
GATTGACTGGTATTCTTAACTATGTTGCTCCTTTTACGCTATGTGGATACGCTGCTTTAATGCCTTTGTA
TCATGCTATTGCTTCCCGTATGGCTTTCATTTTCTCCTCCTTGTATAAATCCTGGTTGCTGTCTCTTTAT
GAGGAGTTGTGGCCCGTTGTCAGGCAACGTGGCGTGGTGTGCACTGTGTTTGCTGACGCAACCCCCACTG
GTTGGGGCATTGCCACCACCTGTCAGCTCCTTTCCGGGACTTTCGCTTTCCCCCTCCCTATTGCCACGGC
GGAACTCATCGCCGCCTGCCTTGCCCGCTGCTGGACAGGGGCTCGGCTGTTGGGCACTGACAATTCCGTG
GTGTTGTCGGGGAAATCATCGTCCTTTCCTTGGCTGCTCGCCTGTGTTGCCACCTGGATTCTGCGCGGGA
CGTCCTTCTGCTACGTCCCTTCGGCCCTCAATCCAGCGGACCTTCCTTCCCGCGGCCTGCTGCCGGCTCT
GCGGCCTCTTCCGCGTCTTCGCCTTCGCCCTCAGACGAGTCGGATCTCCCTTTGGGCCGCCTCCCCGCAT
CGATACCGTCGACCTCGAGGGAATTAATTCGAGCTCGGTACCTTTAAGACCAATGACTTACAAGGCAGCT
GTAGATCTTAGCCACTTTTTAAAAGAAAAGGGGGGACTGGAAGGGCTAATTCACTCCCAACGAAGACAAG
ATCTGCTTTTTGCTTGTACTGGGTCTCTCTGGTTAGACCAGATCTGAGCCTGGGAGCTCTCTGGCTAACT
AGGGAACCCACTGCTTAAGCCTCAATAAAGCTTGCCTTGAGTGCTTCAAGTAGTGTGTGCCCGTCTGTTG
TGTGACTCTGGTAACTAGAGATCCCTCAGACCCTTTTAGTCAGTGTGGAAAATCTCTAGCAGCATCTAGA
ATTAATTCCGTGTATTCTATAGTGTCACCTAAATCGTATGTGTATGATACATAAGGTTATGTATTAATTG
TAGCCGCGTTCTAACGACAATATGTACAAGCCTAATTGTGTAGCATCTGGCTTACTGAAGCAGACCCTAT
CATCTCTCTCGTAAACTGCCGTCAGAGTCGGTTTGGTTGGACGAACCTTCTGAGTTTCTGGTAACGCCGT
CCCGCACCCGGAAATGGTCAGCGAACCAATCAGCAGGGTCATCGCTAGCCAGATCCTCTACGCCGGACGC
ATCGTGGCCGGCATCACCGGCGCCACAGGTGCGGTTGCTGGCGCCTATATCGCCGACATCACCGATGGGG
AAGATCGGGCTCGCCACTTCGGGCTCATGAGCGCTTGTTTCGGCGTGGGTATGGTGGCAGGCCCCGTGGC
CGGGGGACTGTTGGGCGCCATCTCCTTGCATGCACCATTCCTTGCGGCGGCGGTGCTCAACGGCCTCAAC
CTACTACTGGGCTGCTTCCTAATGCAGGAGTCGCATAAGGGAGAGCGTCGAATGGTGCACTCTCAGTACA
ATCTGCTCTGATGCCGCATAGTTAAGCCAGCCCCGACACCCGCCAACACCCGCTGACGCGCCCTGACGGG
CTTGTCTGCTCCCGGCATCCGCTTACAGACAAGCTGTGACCGTCTCCGGGAGCTGCATGTGTCAGAGGTT
TTCACCGTCATCACCGAAACGCGCGAGACGAAAGGGCCTCGTGATACGCCTATTTTTATAGGTTAATGTC
ATGATAATAATGGTTTCTTAGACGTCAGGTGGCACTTTTCGGGGAAATGTGCGCGGAACCCCTATTTGTT
TATTTTTCTAAATACATTCAAATATGTATCCGCTCATGAGACAATAACCCTGATAAATGCTTCAATAATA
TTGAAAAAGGAAGAGTATGAGTATTCAACATTTCCGTGTCGCCCTTATTCCCTTTTTTGCGGCATTTTGC
CTTCCTGTTTTTGCTCACCCAGAAACGCTGGTGAAAGTAAAAGATGCTGAAGATCAGTTGGGTGCACGAG
TGGGTTACATCGAACTGGATCTCAACAGCGGTAAGATCCTTGAGAGTTTTCGCCCCGAAGAACGTTTTCC
AATGATGAGCACTTTTAAAGTTCTGCTATGTGGCGCGGTATTATCCCGTATTGACGCCGGGCAAGAGCAA
CTCGGTCGCCGCATACACTATTCTCAGAATGACTTGGTTGAGTACTCACCAGTCACAGAAAAGCATCTTA
CGGATGGCATGACAGTAAGAGAATTATGCAGTGCTGCCATAACCATGAGTGATAACACTGCGGCCAACTT
ACTTCTGACAACGATCGGAGGACCGAAGGAGCTAACCGCTTTTTTGCACAACATGGGGGATCATGTAACT
CGCCTTGATCGTTGGGAACCGGAGCTGAATGAAGCCATACCAAACGACGAGCGTGACACCACGATGCCTG
TAGCAATGGCAACAACGTTGCGCAAACTATTAACTGGCGAACTACTTACTCTAGCTTCCCGGCAACAATT
AATAGACTGGATGGAGGCGGATAAAGTTGCAGGACCACTTCTGCGCTCGGCCCTTCCGGCTGGCTGGTTT
ATTGCTGATAAATCTGGAGCCGGTGAGCGTGGGTCTCGCGGTATCATTGCAGCACTGGGGCCAGATGGTA
AGCCCTCCCGTATCGTAGTTATCTACACGACGGGGAGTCAGGCAACTATGGATGAACGAAATAGACAGAT
CGCTGAGATAGGTGCCTCACTGATTAAGCATTGGTAACTGTCAGACCAAGTTTACTCATATATACTTTAG
ATTGATTTAAAACTTCATTTTTAATTTAAAAGGATCTAGGTGAAGATCCTTTTTGATAATCTCATGACCA
AAATCCCTTAACGTGAGTTTTCGTTCCACTGAGCGTCAGACCCCGTAGAAAAGATCAAAGGATCTTCTTG
AGATCCTTTTTTTCTGCGCGTAATCTGCTGCTTGCAAACAAAAAAACCACCGCTACCAGCGGTGGTTTGT
TTGCCGGATCAAGAGCTACCAACTCTTTTTCCGAAGGTAACTGGCTTCAGCAGAGCGCAGATACCAAATA
CTGTTCTTCTAGTGTAGCCGTAGTTAGGCCACCACTTCAAGAACTCTGTAGCACCGCCTACATACCTCGC
TCTGCTAATCCTGTTACCAGTGGCTGCTGCCAGTGGCGATAAGTCGTGTCTTACCGGGTTGGACTCAAGA
CGATAGTTACCGGATAAGGCGCAGCGGTCGGGCTGAACGGGGGGTTCGTGCACACAGCCCAGCTTGGAGC
GAACGACCTACACCGAACTGAGATACCTACAGCGTGAGCTATGAGAAAGCGCCACGCTTCCCGAAGGGAG
AAAGGCGGACAGGTATCCGGTAAGCGGCAGGGTCGGAACAGGAGAGCGCACGAGGGAGCTTCCAGGGGGA
AACGCCTGGTATCTTTATAGTCCTGTCGGGTTTCGCCACCTCTGACTTGAGCGTCGATTTTTGTGATGCT
CGTCAGGGGGGCGGAGCCTATGGAAAAACGCCAGCAACGCGGCCTTTTTACGGTTCCTGGCCTTTTGCTG
GCCTTTTGCTCACATGTTCTTTCCTGCGTTATCCCCTGATTCTGTGGATAACCGTATTACCGCCTTTGAG
TGAGCTGATACCGCTCGCCGCAGCCGAACGACCGAGCGCAGCGAGTCAGTGAGCGAGGAAGCGGAAGAGC
GCCCAATACGCAAACCGCCTCTCCCCGCGCGTTGGCCGATTCATTAATGCAGCTGTGGAATGTGTGTCAG
TTAGGGTGTGGAAAGTCCCCAGGCTCCCCAGCAGGCAGAAGTATGCAAAGCATGCATCTCAATTAGTCAG
CAACCAGGTGTGGAAAGTCCCCAGGCTCCCCAGCAGGCAGAAGTATGCAAAGCATGCATCTCAATTAGTC
AGCAACCATAGTCCCGCCCCTAACTCCGCCCATCCCGCCCCTAACTCCGCCCAGTTCCGCCCATTCTCCG
CCCCATGGCTGACTAATTTTTTTTATTTATGCAGAGGCCGAGGCCGCCTCGGCCTCTGAGCTATTCCAGA
AGTAGTGAGGAGGCTTTTTTGGAGGCCTAGGCTTTTGCAAAAAGCTTGGACACAAGACAGGCTTGCGAGA
TATGTTTGAGAATACCACTTTATCCCGCGTCAGGGAGAGGCAGTGCGTAAAAAGACGCGGACTCATGTGA
AATACTGGTTTTTAGTGCGCCAGATCTCTATAATCTCGCGCAACCTATTTTCCCCTCGAACACTTTTTAA
GCCGTAGATAAACAGGCTGGGACACTTCACATGAGCGAAAAATACATCGTCACCTGGGACATGTTGCAGA
TCCATGCACGTAAACTCGCAAGCCGACTGATGCCTTCTGAACAATGGAAAGGCATTATTGCCGTAAGCCG
TGGCGGTCTGTACCGGGTGCGTTACTGGCGCGTGAACTGGGTATTCGTCATGTCGATACCGTTTGTATTT
CCAGCTACGATCACGACAACCAGCGCGAGCTTAAAGTGCTGAAACGCGCAGAAGGCGATGGCGAAGGCTT
CATCGTTATTGATGACCTGGTGGATACCGGTGGTACTGCGGTTGCGATTCGTGAAATGTATCCAAAAGCG
CACTTTGTCACCATCTTCGCAAAACCGGCTGGTCGTCCGCTGGTTGATGACTATGTTGTTGATATCCCGC
AAGATACCTGGATTGAACAGCCGTGGGATATGGGCGTCGTATTCGTCCCGCCAATCTCCGGTCGCTAATC
TTTTCAACGCCTGGCACTGCCGGGCGTTGTTCTTTTTAACTTCAGGCGGGTTACAATAGTTTCCAGTAAG
TATTCTGGAGGCTGCATCCATGACACAGGCAAACCTGAGCGAAACCCTGTTCAAACCCCGCTTTAAACAT
CCTGAAACCTCGACGCTAGTCCGCCGCTTTAATCACGGCGCACAACCGCCTGTGCAGTCGGCCCTTGATG
GTAAAACCATCCCTCACTGGTATCGCATGATTAACCGTCTGATGTGGATCTGGCGCGGCATTGACCCACG
CGAAATCCTCGACGTCCAGGCACGTATTGTGATGAGCGATGCCGAACGTACCGACGATGATTTATACGAT
ACGGTGATTGGCTACCGTGGCGGCAACTGGATTTATGAGTGGGCCCCGGATCTTTGTGAAGGAACCTTAC
TTCTGTGGTGTGACATAATTGGACAAACTACCTAC
